>Addgene plasmid #240148 | peGFP-HDAC1 (pc2447) | addgene full sequence | sequence record 484980 | Addgene NGS Result
TAGTTATTAATAGTAATCAATTACGGGGTCATTAGTTCATAGCCCATATATGGAGTTCCGCGTTACATAA
CTTACGGTAAATGGCCCGCCTGGCTGACCGCCCAACGACCCCCGCCCATTGACGTCAATAATGACGTATG
TTCCCATAGTAACGCCAATAGGGACTTTCCATTGACGTCAATGGGTGGAGTATTTACGGTAAACTGCCCA
CTTGGCAGTACATCAAGTGTATCATATGCCAAGTACGCCCCCTATTGACGTCAATGACGGTAAATGGCCC
GCCTGGCATTATGCCCAGTACATGACCTTATGGGACTTTCCTACTTGGCAGTACATCTACGTATTAGTCA
TCGCTATTACCATGGTGATGCGGTTTTGGCAGTACATCAATGGGCGTGGATAGCGGTTTGACTCACGGGG
ATTTCCAAGTCTCCACCCCATTGACGTCAATGGGAGTTTGTTTTGGCACCAAAATCAACGGGACTTTCCA
AAATGTCGTAACAACTCCGCCCCATTGACGCAAATGGGCGGTAGGCGTGTACGGTGGGAGGTCTATATAA
GCAGAGCTGGTTTAGTGAACCGTCAGATCCGCTAGCGCTACCGGTCGCCACCATGGTGAGCAAGGGCGAG
GAGCTGTTCACCGGGGTGGTGCCCATCCTGGTCGAGCTGGACGGCGACGTAAACGGCCACAAGTTCAGCG
TGTCCGGCGAGGGCGAGGGCGATGCCACCTACGGCAAGCTGACCCTGAAGTTCATCTGCACCACCGGCAA
GCTGCCCGTGCCCTGGCCCACCCTCGTGACCACCCTGACCTACGGCGTGCAGTGCTTCAGCCGCTACCCC
GACCACATGAAGCAGCACGACTTCTTCAAGTCCGCCATGCCCGAAGGCTACGTCCAGGAGCGCACCATCT
TCTTCAAGGACGACGGCAACTACAAGACCCGCGCCGAGGTGAAGTTCGAGGGCGACACCCTGGTGAACCG
CATCGAGCTGAAGGGCATCGACTTCAAGGAGGACGGCAACATCCTGGGGCACAAGCTGGAGTACAACTAC
AACAGCCACAACGTCTATATCATGGCCGACAAGCAGAAGAACGGCATCAAGGTGAACTTCAAGATCCGCC
ACAACATCGAGGACGGCAGCGTGCAGCTCGCCGACCACTACCAGCAGAACACCCCCATCGGCGACGGCCC
CGTGCTGCTGCCCGACAACCACTACCTGAGCACCCAGTCCGCCCTGAGCAAAGACCCCAACGAGAAGCGC
GATCACATGGTCCTGCTGGAGTTCGTGACCGCCGCCGGGATCACTCTCGGCATGGACGAGCTGTACAAGT
CCGGACTCAGATCTAGCAAGATGGCGCAGACGCAGGGCACCCGGAGGAAAGTCTGTTACTACTACGACGG
GGATGTTGGAAATTACTATTATGGACAAGGCCACCCAATGAAGCCTCACCGAATCCGCATGACTCATAAT
ATGCTGCTCAACTATGGTCTCTACCGAAAAATGGAAATCTATCGCCCTCACAAAGCCAATGCTGAGGAGA
TGACCAAGTACCACAGCGATGACTACATTAAATTCTTGCGCTCCATCCGTCCAGATAACATGTCGGAGTA
CAGCAAGCAGATGCAGAGATTCAACGTTGGTGAGGACTGTCCAGTATTCGATGGCCTGTTTGAGTTCTGT
CAGTTGTCTACTGGTGGTTCTGTGGCAAGTGCTGTGAAACTTAATAAGCAGCAGACGGACATCGCTGTGA
ATTGGGCTGGGGGCCTGCACCATGCAAAGAAGTCCGAGGCATCTGGCTTCTGTTACGTCAATGATATCGT
CTTGGCCATCCTGGAACTGCTAAAGTATCACCAGAGGGTGCTGTACATTGACATTGATATTCACCATGGT
GACGGCGTGGAAGAGGCCTTCTACACCACGGACCGGGTCATGACTGTGTCCTTTCATAAGTATGGAGAGT
ACTTCCCAGGAACTGGGGACCTACGGGATATCGGGGCTGGCAAAGGCAAGTATTATGCTGTTAACTACCC
GCTCCGAGACGGGATTGATGACGAGTCCTATGAGGCCATTTTCAAGCCGGTCATGTCCAAAGTAATGGAG
ATGTTCCAGCCTAGTGCGGTGGTCTTACAGTGTGGCTCAGACTCCCTATCTGGGGATCGGTTAGGTTGCT
TCAATCTAACTATCAAAGGACACGCCAAGTGTGTGGAATTTGTCAAGAGCTTTAACCTGCCTATGCTGAT
GCTGGGAGGCGGTGGTTACACCATTCGTAACGTTGCCCGGTGCTGGACATATGAGACAGCTGTGGCCCTG
GATACGGAGATCCCTAATGAGCTTCCATACAATGACTACTTTGAATACTTTGGACCAGATTTCAAGCTCC
ACATCAGTCCTTCCAATATGACTAACCAGAACACGAATGAGTACCTGGAGAAGATCAAACAGCGACTGTT
TGAGAACCTTAGAATGCTGCCGCACGCACCTGGGGTCCAAATGCAGGCGATTCCTGAGGACGCCATCCCT
GAGGAGAGTGGCGATGAGGACGAAGACGACCCTGACAAGCGCATCTCGATCTGCTCCTCTGACAAACGAA
TTGCCTGTGAGGAAGAGTTCTCCGATTCTGAAGAGGAGGGAGAGGGGGGCCGCAAGAACTCTTCCAACTT
CAAAAAAGCCAAGAGAGTCAAAACAGAGGATGAAAAAGAGAAAGACCCAGAGGAGAAGAAAGAAGTCACC
GAAGAGGAGAAAACCAAGGAGGAGAAGCCAGAAGCCAAAGGGGTCAAGGAGGAGGTCAAGTTGGCCCAGC
GCTTTAAGGGCGAATTCTGCAGATATCCATCACACTGGCGGCCGCTCGACGGTACCGCGGGCCCGGGATC
CACCGGATCTAGATAACTGATCATAATCAGCCATACCACATTTGTAGAGGTTTTACTTGCTTTAAAAAAC
CTCCCACACCTCCCCCTGAACCTGAAACATAAAATGAATGCAATTGTTGTTGTTAACTTGTTTATTGCAG
CTTATAATGGTTACAAATAAAGCAATAGCATCACAAATTTCACAAATAAAGCATTTTTTTCACTGCATTC
TAGTTGTGGTTTGTCCAAACTCATCAATGTATCTTAACGCGTAAATTGTAAGCGTTAATATTTTGTTAAA
ATTCGCGTTAAATTTTTGTTAAATCAGCTCATTTTTTAACCAATAGGCCGAAATCGGCAAAATCCCTTAT
AAATCAAAAGAATAGACCGAGATAGGGT
[37 nt withheld, positions 3249-3285]
AAAGAACGTGGACTCCAACGTCAAAGG
[49 nt withheld, positions 3313-3361]
T
[91 nt withheld, positions 3363-3453]
G
[124 nt withheld, positions 3455-3578]
CAGGTGGCACTTTTCGGGGAAATGTGCGCGGAACCCCTATTTGTTTATTTTTCTAAATACATTCAAATAT
GTATCCGCTCATGAGACAATAACCCTGATAAATGCTTCAATAATATTGAAAAAGGAAGAGTCCTGAGGCG
GAAAGAACCAGCTGTGGAATGTGTGTCAGTTAGGGTGTGGAAAGTCCCCAGGCTCCCCAGCAGGCAGAAG
TATGCAAAGCATGCATCTCAATTAGTCAGCAACCAGGTGTGGAAAGTCCCCAGGCTCCCCAGCAGGCAGA
AGTATGCAAAGCATGCATCTCAATTAGTCAGCAACCATAGTCCCGCCCCTAACTCCGCCCATCCCGCCCC
TAACTCCGCCCAGTTCCGCCCATTCTCCGCCCCATGGCTGACTAATTTTTTTTATTTATGCAGAGGCCGA
GGCCGCCTCGGCCTCTGAGCTATTCCAGAAGTAGTGAGGAGGCTTTTTTGGAGGCCTAGGCTTTTGCAAA
GATCGATCAAGAGACAGGATGAGGATCGTTTCGCATGATTGAACAAGATGGATTGCACGCAGGTTCTCCG
GCCGCTTGGGTGGAGAGGCTATTCGGCTATGACTGGGCACAACAGACAATCGGCTGCTCTGATGCCGCCG
TGTTCCGGCTGTCAGCGCAGGGGCGCCCGGTTCTTTTTGTCAAGACCGACCTGTCCGGTGCCCTGAATGA
ACTGCAAGACGAGGCAGCGCGGCTATCGTGGCTGGCCACGACGGGCGTTCCTTGCGCAGCTGTGCTCGAC
GTTGTCACTGAAGCGGGAAGGGACTGGCTGCTATTGGGCGAAGTGCCGGGGCAGGATCTCCTGTCATCTC
ACCTTGCTCCTGCCGAGAAAGTATCCATCATGGCTGATGCAATGCGGCGGCTGCATACGCTTGATCCGGC
TACCTGCCCATTCGACCACCAAGCGAAACATCGCATCGAGCGAGCACGTACTCGGATGGAAGCCGGTCTT
GTCGATCAGGATGATCTGGACGAAGAGCATCAGGGGCTCGCGCCAGCCGAACTGTTCGCCAGGCTCAAGG
CGAGCATGCCCGACGGCGAGGATCTCGTCGTGACCCATGGCGATGCCTGCTTGCCGAATATCATGGTGGA
AAATGGCCGCTTTTCTGGATTCATCGACTGTGGCCGGCTGGGTGTGGCGGACCGCTATCAGGACATAGCG
TTGGCTACCCGTGATATTGCTGAAGAGCTTGGCGGCGAATGGGCTGACCGCTTCCTCGTGCTTTACGGTA
TCGCCGCTCCCGATTCGCAGCGCATCGCCTTCTATCGCCTTCTTGACGAGTTCTTCTGAGCGGGACTCTG
GGGTTCGAAATGACCGACCAAGCGACGCCCAACCTGCCATCACGAGATTTCGATTCCACCGCCGCCTTCT
ATGAAAGGTTGGGCTTCGGAATCGTTTTCCGGGACGCCGGCTGGATGATCCTCCAGCGCGGGGATCTCAT
GCTGGAGTTCTTCGCCCACCCTAGGGGGAGGCTAACTGAAACACGGAAGGAGACAATACCGGAAGGAACC
CGCGCTATGACGGCAATAAAAAGACAGAATAAAACGCACGGTGTTGGGTCGTTTGTTCATAAACGCGGGG
TTCGGTCCCAGGGCTGGCACTCTGTCGATACCCCACCGAGACCCCATTGGGGCCAATACGCCCGCGTTTC
TTCCTTTTCCCCACCCCACCCCCCAAGTTCGGGTGAAGGCCCAGGGCTCGCAGCCAACGTCGGGGCGGCA
GGCCCTGCCATAGCCTCAGGTTACTCATATATACTTTAGATTGATTTAAAACTTCATTTTTAATTTAAAA
GGATCTAGGTGAAGATCCTTTTTGATAATCTCATGACCAAAATCCCTTAACGTGAGTTTTCGTTCCACTG
AGCGTCAGACCCCGTAGAAAAGATCAAAGGATCTTCTTGAGATCCTTTTTTTCTGCGCGTAATCTGCTGC
TTGCAAACAAAAAAACCACCGCTACCAGCGGTGGTTTGTTTGCCGGATCAAGAGCTACCAACTCTTTTTC
CGAAGGTAACTGGCTTCAGCAGAGCGCAGATACCAAATACTGTTCTTCTAGTGTAGCCGTAGTTAGGCCA
CCACTTCAAGAACTCTGTAGCACCGCCTACATACCTCGCTCTGCTAATCCTGTTACCAGTGGCTGCTGCC
AGTGGCGATAAGTCGTGTCTTACCGGGTTGGACTCAAGACGATAGTTACCGGATAAGGCGCAGCGGTCGG
GCTGAACGGGGGGTTCGTGCACACAGCCCAGCTTGGAGCGAACGACCTACACCGAACTGAGATACCTACA
GCGTGAGCTATGAGAAAGCGCCACGCTTCCCGAAGGGAGAAAGGCGGACAGGTATCCGGTAAGCGGCAGG
GTCGGAACAGGAGAGCGCACGAGGGAGCTTCCAGGGGGAAACGCCTGGTATCTTTATAGTCCTGTCGGGT
TTCGCCACCTCTGACTTGAGCGTCGATTTTTGTGATGCTCGTCAGGGGGGCGGAGCCTATGGAAAAACGC
CAGCAACGCGGCCTTTTTACGGTTCCTGGCCTTTTGCTGGCCTTTTGCTCACATGTTCTTTCCTGCGTTA
TCCCCTGATTCTGTGGATAACCGTATTACCGCCATGCAT
Features (pLannotate 1.2.2; 15 found; start..end, strand, type, name):
     61..364     +  enhancer       CMV enhancer: human cytomegalovirus immediate early enhancer
    365..568     +  promoter       CMV promoter: human cytomegalovirus (CMV) immediate early promoter
    613..1329    +  CDS            EGFP: EGFP is a basic (constitutively fluorescent) green fluorescent protein published in 1996, derived from Aequorea victoria. It is reported to be a rapidly-maturing weak dimer with moderate acid sensitivity.
   1351..2796    +  CDS            HDAC1: HDAC1_HUMAN - Also known as RPD3L1. Experimental evidence at protein level: Swiss-Prot protein existence level 1. Responsible for the deacetylation of lysine residues on the N-terminal part of the core histones (H2A, H2B, H3 and H4). Histone deacetylation gives a tag for epigenetic repression and plays an important role in transcriptional regulation, cell cycle progression and developmental events. Histone deacetylases act via the formation of large multiprotein complexes. Deacetylates SP proteins, SP1 and SP3, and regulates their function. Component of the BRG1-RB1-HDAC1 complex, which negati
   2846..2871    +  misc_feature   MCS (fragment): multiple cloning site
   2888..2972    +  CDS            large T antigen (fragment): large T antigen from SV40 (simian virus 40)
   2995..3116    +  polyA_signal   SV40 poly(A) signal: SV40 polyadenylation signal
   3150..3578    -  rep_origin     f1 ori (sequence partly withheld): f1 bacteriophage origin of replication; arrow indicates direction of (+) strand synthesis
   3605..3709    +  promoter       AmpR promoter: bla
   3711..4068    +  promoter       SV40 promoter: SV40 enhancer and early promoter
   4103..4897    +  CDS            NeoR/KanR: aminoglycoside phosphotransferase from Tn5; aph(3')-II (or nptII); confers resistance to neomycin, kanamycin, and G418 (Geneticin®)
   4918..5070    +  CDS            ble (fragment): BLE_KLEPN - Experimental evidence at protein level: Swiss-Prot protein existence level 1. Binding protein with a strong affinity to the bleomycin family of antibiotics. Binds to CL990; an antimitotic-antibiotic compound. From Klebsiella pneumoniae.
   5129..5176    +  polyA_signal   HSV TK poly(A) signal: herpes simplex virus thymidine kinase polyadenylation signal (Cole and Stacy, 1985)
   5267..5283    -  polyA_signal   bGH poly(A) signal (fragment): bovine growth hormone polyadenylation signal
   5505..6093    +  rep_origin     ori: high-copy-number ColE1/pMB1/pBR322/pUC origin of replication
