[The description below was written by a language model from this plasmid's Addgene catalogue record and pLannotate feature annotations shown in this document.]
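Description:
peGFP-HDAC1 (pc2447) is a mammalian expression plasmid built on the pEGFP-C1 backbone, about 6.2 kb in total, that produces human histone deacetylase 1 (HDAC1) fused at its N terminus to EGFP. Transcription is driven by the human cytomegalovirus immediate early enhancer and promoter. The EGFP coding sequence lies directly downstream and is followed, after a short linker, by the HDAC1 open reading frame, so the two are translated as a single fluorescent fusion protein. A remnant of the multiple cloning site and the SV40 polyadenylation signal follow the insert. The short large T antigen fragment annotated there is most likely just part of the SV40-derived terminator region rather than a functional element.

The plasmid is propagated in E. coli from a high-copy ColE1/pUC-type origin and also carries an f1 phage origin. A single Tn5 aminoglycoside phosphotransferase gene (NeoR/KanR) provides both forms of selection. It is expressed from a bacterial bla-type promoter for kanamycin resistance in bacteria, and from the SV40 enhancer/early promoter, with an HSV TK polyadenylation signal, for G418 selection of transfected mammalian cells. The small ble and bGH poly(A) fragments in the annotation appear to be partial matches within backbone sequence.

HDAC1 removes acetyl groups from lysines in core histone tails and acts within multiprotein repressor complexes. The EGFP fusion therefore suits visualising HDAC1 localisation and dynamics in living or fixed cells, or overexpressing the enzyme. The associated study concerns genome replication programmes and origin activation. Repository sequencing found an L41M substitution in HDAC1, which the depositor reports has no functional consequence.
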