Addgene plasmid #240148: peGFP-HDAC1 (pc2447)
Purpose: Expression vector containing a fusion protein of eGFP and human HDAC1.
Depositing lab: Cristina Cardoso. Depositing organization: Technische Universitaet Darmstadt. Publication: Developmental differences in genome replication program and origin activation. Rausch C, Weber P, Prorok P, Horl D, Maiser A, Lehmkuhl A, Chagin VO, Casas-Delucchi CS, Leonhardt H, Cardoso MC. Nucleic Acids Res. 2020 Dec 16;48(22):12751-12777. doi: 10.1093/nar/gkaa1124. PubMed 33264404.
Backbone
  Vector backbone: pEGFP-C1
  Backbone manufacturer: Clonetech
  Backbone size w/o insert (bp): 4700
  Total vector size (bp): 6204
  Vector type: Mammalian Expression
  Selectable markers: Neomycin (select with G418)
Growth in bacteria
  Bacterial resistance: Kanamycin, 50 μg/mL
  Growth temperature: 37°C
  Growth strain: DH5alpha
  Copy number: Unknown
Gene/Insert
  Gene/Insert name: HDAC1
  Species: H. sapiens (human)
  Insert size (bp): 1442
  Entrez Gene: HDAC1 (a.k.a. GON-10, HD1, KDAC1, RPD3, RPD3L1)
  Promoter: CMV
  Tag / fusion protein: GFP (N terminal on insert)
  Cloning method: Other
  Sequencing primers: 5′ AGAAGCGCGATCACATG
Terms and licenses: Academic/Nonprofit Terms; Industry Terms: Not Available to Industry
Depositor comments: Addgene NGS finds L41M in HDAC1. The depositor confirms that discrepancies between the depositor's sequence and Addgene's sequences have no functional consequences.
How to cite: peGFP-HDAC1 (pc2447) was a gift from Cristina Cardoso (Addgene plasmid # 240148 ; http://n2t.net/addgene:240148 ; RRID:Addgene_240148)
